>Addgene plasmid #173259 | RVD-pA10 | addgene full sequence | sequence record 353232 | Addgene NGS Result
CCCCTGATTCTGTGGATAACGCAGGAAAGAACATGTGAGCAAAAGGCCAGCAAAAGGCCAGGAACCGTAA
AAAGGCCGCGTTGCTGGCGTTTTTCCATAGGCTCCGCCCCCCTGACGAGCATCACAAAAATCGACGCTCA
AGTCAGAGGTGGCGAAACCCGACAGGACTATAAAGATACCAGGCGTTTCCCCCTGGAAGCTCCCTCGTGC
GCTCTCCTGTTCCGACCCTGCCGCTTACCGGATACCTGTCCGCCTTTCTCCCTTCGGGAAGCGTGGCGCT
TTCTCATAGCTCACGCTGTAGGTATCTCAGTTCGGTGTAGGTCGTTCGCTCCAAGCTGGGCTGTGTGCAC
GAACCCCCCGTTCAGCCCGACCGCTGCGCCTTATCCGGTAACTATCGTCTTGAGTCCAACCCGGTAAGAC
ACGACTTATCGCCACTGGCAGCAGCCACTGGTAACAGGATTAGCAGAGCGAGGTATGTAGGCGGTGCTAC
AGAGTTCTTGAAGTGGTGGCCTAACTACGGCTACACTAGAAGAACAGTATTTGGTATCTGCGCTCTGCTG
AAGCCAGTTACCTTCGGAAAAAGAGTTGGTAGCTCTTGATCCGGCAAACAAACCACCGCTGGTAGCGGTG
GTTTTTTTGTTTGCAAGCAGCAGATTACGCGCAGAAAAAAAGGATCTCAAGAAGATCCTTTGATCTTTTC
TACGGGGTCTGACGCTCAGTGGAACGACGCGTAACTCACGTTAAGGGATTTTGGTCATGGGTGGCTCGAC
CAGATATGGTCTCATGACGCAATCGCTACAACTTGATCTGGGGTGAGTCCGTGGGCTTGACAGAGAACTG
GAAGGAGGCGCTGAACCGTCTCAAGAGCCTGTTTGCCACCAATATTAGAGCGAGACCAGCTTTGGTCTAG
AGGAGGCATGATGATATATTTTTATCTTGTGCAATGTAACATCAGAGATTTTGAGACACGGGCCAGAGCT
GCCAGGAAACAGCTATGACCATGTAATACGACTCACTATAGGGGATATTTTATTTTCTCCCAATCAGGCT
TGATCCCCAGTAAGTCAAAAAATAGCTCGACATACTGTTCTTCCCCGATCAAGGGTTGGTTTGCGCATTC
ACAGTTCTCCGCAAGAATTGATTGGCTCCAATTCTTGGAGTGGTGAATCCGTTAGCGAGGTGCCGCCGGC
TTCCATTCAGGTCGAGGTGGCCCGGCTCCATGCACCGCGACGCAACGCGGGGAGGCAGACAAGGTATAGG
GCGGCGCCTACAATCCATGCCAACCCGTTCCATGTGCTCGCCGAGGCGGCATAAATCGCCGTGACGATCA
GCGGTCCAATGATCGAAGTTAGGCTGGTAAGAGCCGCGAGCGATCCTTGAAGCTGTCCCTGATGGTCGTC
ATCTACCTGCCTGGACAGCATGGCCTGCAACGCGGGCATCCCGATGCCGCCGGAAGCGAGAAGAATCATA
ATGGGGAAGGCCATCCAGCCTCGCGTCGCGAACGCCAGCAAGACGTAGCCCAGCGCGTCGGCCGCCATGC
CGGCGATAATGGCCTGCTTCTCGCCGAAACGTTTGGTGGCGGGACCAGTGACGAAGGCTTGAGCGAGGGC
GTGCAAGATTCCGAATACCGCAAGCGACAGGCCGATCATCGTCGCGCTCCAGCGAAAGCGGTCCTCGCCG
AAAATGACCCAGAGCGCTGCCGGCACCTGTCCTACGAGTTGCATGATAAAGAAGACAGTCATAAGTGCGG
CGACGATAGTCATGCCCCGCGCCCACCGGAAGGAGCTGACTGGGTTGAAGGCTCTCAAGGGCATGGGTCG
GCGCTCTCCCTTATGCGACTCCTGCATTAGGAAGCAGCCCAGTAGTAGGTTGAGGCCGTTGAGCACCGCC
GCCGCAAGGAATGGTGCATGTAAGGAGATGGCGCCCAACAGTCCCCCGGCCACGGGGCCTGCCACCATAC
CCACGCCGAAACAAGCGCTCATGAGCCCGAAGTGGCGAGCCCGATCTTCCCCATCGGTGATGTCGGCGAT
ATAGGCGCCAGCAACCGCACCTGTGGCGCCGGTGATGCCGGCCACGATGCGTCCGGCGTAGAGAATCCAC
AGGACGGGTGTGGTCGCCATGATCGCGTAGTCGATAGTGGCTCCAAGTAGCGAAGCGAGCAGGACTGGGC
GGCGGCCAAAGCGGTCGGACAGTGCTCCGAGAACGGGTGCGCATAGAAATTGCATCAACGCATATAGCGC
TAGCAGCACGCCATAGTGACTGGCGATGCTGTCGGAATGGACGATATCCCGCAAGAGGCCCGGCAGTACC
GGCATAACCAAGCCTATGCCTACAGCATCCAGGGTGACGGTGCCGAGGATGACGATGAGCGCATTGTTAG
ATTTCATACACGGTGCCTGACTGCGTTAGCAATTTAACTGTGATAAACTACCGCATTAAAGCTAATCGAT
GATAAGCTGTCAAACATGAGAATTAATTCATGTTCTTTCCTGCGTTAT
Features (pLannotate 1.2.2; 6 found; start..end, strand, type, name):
     92..680     -  rep_origin     ori: high-copy-number ColE1/pMB1/pBR322/pUC origin of replication
   1004..1022    +  promoter       T7 promoter: promoter for bacteriophage T7 RNA polymerase
   1025..1099    -  CDS            KanR (fragment): aminoglycoside phosphotransferase; aphA-3; confers resistance to kanamycin
   1197..2387    -  CDS            TcR: tetracycline efflux protein; tet; confers resistance to tetracycline
   2435..2463    -  promoter       tet promoter: E. coli promoter for tetracycline efflux protein gene
   2479..20      +  rep_origin     RSF ori (fragment) (across the origin): Plasmids containing the RSF 1030 origin of replication can be propagated in E. coli cells that contain additional plasmids with compatible origins.
