[The description below was written by a language model from this plasmid's Addgene catalogue record and pLannotate feature annotations shown in this document.]
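Description:
RVD-pA10 is a small (about 2.5 kb) bacterial module plasmid from a kit for one-step assembly of custom TALE repeat arrays. It is built on a "TetR T vector", a minimal TA-cloning backbone, and according to the depositor the insert was placed into the TA site. It is maintained at high copy in E. coli through a ColE1/pUC-type origin and selected with tetracycline, conferred by the TcR efflux-protein gene driven by its native tet promoter. The catalogue lists the vector type as unspecified, and nothing in the record suggests it is meant for expression in any host other than as a cloning intermediate.

The payload is a synthetic single TALE repeat monomer carrying the NI repeat-variable diresidue (RVD), which in the standard TALE code specifies recognition of adenine, formatted for position 10 of an array. Libraries of this kind hold each RVD at each position with position-specific ends, so that chosen monomers can be joined in a defined order in one reaction. The resulting DNA-binding domains can be used for TALE-based tools or DddA-derived cytosine base editors (DdCBEs); the associated work applied these to mitochondrial DNA base editing in zebrafish. The record does not state the enzymes or overhangs used for assembly, and the 5′ cloning site is listed as unknown.

The automated feature table does not annotate the RVD monomer itself. Apart from the origin and tetracycline cassette, it detects only a T7 promoter and short fragments of a kanamycin resistance gene and an RSF origin. These fragments are most likely non-functional backbone remnants or partial matches.
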