Addgene plasmid #173259: RVD-pA10
Purpose: One-step assembly of custom RVD arrays to construct DdCBE, TALE, etc.
Depositing lab: Bin Shen. Depositing organization: Nanjing Medical University. Publication: Precision modeling of mitochondrial diseases in zebrafish via DdCBE-mediated mtDNA base editing. Guo J, Zhang X, Chen X, Sun H, Dai Y, Wang J, Qian X, Tan L, Lou X, Shen B. Cell Discov. 2021 Sep 3;7(1):78. doi: 10.1038/s41421-021-00307-9. PubMed 34480028.
Backbone
  Vector backbone: TetR T vector
  Vector type: Unspecified
Growth in bacteria
  Bacterial resistance: Tetracycline, 10 μg/mL
  Growth temperature: 37°C
  Growth strain: DH5alpha
  Copy number: High Copy
Gene/Insert
  Gene/Insert name: NI monomer RVD at Position10
  Species: Synthetic
  Mutation: no
  Cloning method: Restriction Enzyme; 5′ cloning site Unknown (unknown if destroyed)
Terms and licenses: Academic/Nonprofit Terms; Industry Terms: Not Available to Industry
Depositor comments: RVD is inserted into TA site of TetR T vector
How to cite: RVD-pA10 was a gift from Bin Shen (Addgene plasmid # 173259 ; http://n2t.net/addgene:173259 ; RRID:Addgene_173259)
