>Addgene plasmid #173259 | RVD-pA10 | depositor partial sequence | sequence record 336214 | RVD flanked by two Bsa I sites
GGTCTCGCTCTAATATTGGTGGCAAACAGGCTCTTGAGACGGTTCAGCGCCTCCTTCCAGTTCTCTGTCA
AGCCCACGGACTCACCCCAGATCAAGTTGTAGCGATTGCGTCATGAGACC
